>Addgene plasmid #208745 | ZIF-eGFP-HoTag6 | addgene full sequence | sequence record 434033 | Addgene NGS Result
GACGGATCGGGAGATCTCCCGATCCCCTATGGTGCACTCTCAGTACAATCTGCTCTGATGCCGCATAGTT
AAGCCAGTATCTGCTCCCTGCTTGTGTGTTGGAGGTCGCTGAGTAGTGCGCGAGCAAAATTTAAGCTACA
ACAAGGCAAGGCTTGACCGACAATTGCATGAAGAATCTGCTTAGGGTTAGGCGTTTTGCGCTGCTTCGCG
ATGTACGGGCCAGATATACGCGTTGACATTGATTATTGACTAGTTATTAATAGTAATCAATTACGGGGTC
ATTAGTTCATAGCCCATATATGGAGTTCCGCGTTACATAACTTACGGTAAATGGCCCGCCTGGCTGACCG
CCCAACGACCCCCGCCCATTGACGTCAATAATGACGTATGTTCCCATAGTAACGCCAATAGGGACTTTCC
ATTGACGTCAATGGGTGGAGTATTTACGGTAAACTGCCCACTTGGCAGTACATCAAGTGTATCATATGCC
AAGTACGCCCCCTATTGACGTCAATGACGGTAAATGGCCCGCCTGGCATTATGCCCAGTACATGACCTTA
TGGGACTTTCCTACTTGGCAGTACATCTACGTATTAGTCATCGCTATTACCATGGTGATGCGGTTTTGGC
AGTACATCAATGGGCGTGGATAGCGGTTTGACTCACGGGGATTTCCAAGTCTCCACCCCATTGACGTCAA
TGGGAGTTTGTTTTGGCACCAAAATCAACGGGACTTTCCAAAATGTCGTAACAACTCCGCCCCATTGACG
CAAATGGGCGGTAGGCGTGTACGGTGGGAGGTCTATATAAGCAGAGCTCTCTGGCTAACTAGAGAACCCA
CTGCTTACTGGCTTATCGAAATTAATACGACTCACTATAGGGAGACCCAAGCTGGCTAGCGTTTAAACTT
AAGCTTGCCACCATGACTGGAGAACGGCCCTTCCAGTGCAATCAGTGCGGGGCCTCATTCACCCAGAAGG
GCAACCTGCTCCGGCACATCAAGCTGCATTCCGGGGAGGGTACCCTCGAGTCCGGACTCAGATCTGGCAG
CGGTGGAGGCGATATCATGGTGAGCAAGGGCGAGGAGCTGTTCACCGGGGTGGTGCCCATCCTGGTCGAG
CTGGACGGCGACGTAAACGGCCACAAGTTCAGCGTGTCCGGCGAGGGCGAGGGCGATGCCACCTACGGCA
AGCTGACCCTGAAGTTCATCTGCACCACCGGCAAGCTGCCCGTGCCCTGGCCCACCCTCGTGACCACCCT
GACCTACGGCGTGCAGTGCTTCAGCCGCTACCCCGACCACATGAAGCAGCACGACTTCTTCAAGTCCGCC
ATGCCCGAAGGCTACGTCCAGGAGCGCACCATCTTCTTCAAGGACGACGGCAACTACAAGACCCGCGCCG
AGGTGAAGTTCGAGGGCGACACCCTGGTGAACCGCATCGAGCTGAAGGGCATCGACTTCAAGGAGGACGG
CAACATCCTGGGGCACAAGCTGGAGTACAACTACAACAGCCACAACGTCTATATCATGGCCGACAAGCAG
AAGAACGGCATCAAGGCCAACTTCAAGATCCGCCACAACATCGAGGACGGCAGCGTGCAGCTCGCCGACC
ACTACCAGCAGAACACCCCCATCGGCGACGGCCCCGTGCTGCTGCCCGACAACCACTACCTGAGCACCCA
GTCCGCCCTGAGCAAAGACCCCAACGAGAAGCGCGATCACATGGTCCTGCTGGAGTTCGTGACCGCCGCC
GGGATCACTCTCGGCATGGACGAGCTGTACAAGGGATCCGGCAGTGCTGGTGGTAGTGCTGGTGGTAGTG
CTGGTGGTAGTGCTGGTGGCAGTGCTGGTGGTAGTGCTGGTGGTAGTGCTGGTGGCTCTAGAACCTTGAG
AGAAATCGAGGAATTGTTGAGGAAAATCATTGAAGACAGCGTGCGCAGTGTGGCCGAGCTGGAGGACATT
GAGAAGTGGCTGAAGAAAATCTAAGAATTCGGGCCCGTTTAAACCCGCTGATCAGCCTCGACTGTGCCTT
CTAGTTGCCAGCCATCTGTTGTTTGCCCCTCCCCCGTGCCTTCCTTGACCCTGGAAGGTGCCACTCCCAC
TGTCCTTTCCTAATAAAATGAGGAAATTGCATCGCATTGTCTGAGTAGGTGTCATTCTATTCTGGGGGGT
GGGGTGGGGCAGGACAGCAAGGGGGAGGATTGGGAAGACAATAGCAGGCATGCTGGGGATGCGGTGGGCT
CTATGGCTTCTGAGGCGGAAAGAACCAGCTGGGGCTCTAGGGGGTATCCCC
[124 nt withheld, positions 2292-2415]
C
[91 nt withheld, positions 2417-2507]
A
[49 nt withheld, positions 2509-2557]
CCTTTGACGTTGGAGTCCACGTTCTTT
[37 nt withheld, positions 2585-2621]
ACCCTATCTCGGTCTATTCTTTTGATTTATAAGGGATTTTGCCGATTTCGGCCTATTGGTTAAAAAATGA
GCTGATTTAACAAAAATTTAACGCGAATTAATTCTGTGGAATGTGTGTCAGTTAGGGTGTGGAAAGTCCC
CAGGCTCCCCAGCAGGCAGAAGTATGCAAAGCATGCATCTCAATTAGTCAGCAACCAGGTGTGGAAAGTC
CCCAGGCTCCCCAGCAGGCAGAAGTATGCAAAGCATGCATCTCAATTAGTCAGCAACCATAGTCCCGCCC
CTAACTCCGCCCATCCCGCCCCTAACTCCGCCCAGTTCCGCCCATTCTCCGCCCCATGGCTGACTAATTT
TTTTTATTTATGCAGAGGCCGAGGCCGCCTCTGCCTCTGAGCTATTCCAGAAGTAGTGAGGAGGCTTTTT
TGGAGGCCTAGGCTTTTGCAAAAAGCTCCCGGGAGCTTGTATATCCATTTTCGGATCTGATCAAGAGACA
GGATGAGGATCGTTTCGCATGATTGAACAAGATGGATTGCACGCAGGTTCTCCGGCCGCTTGGGTGGAGA
GGCTATTCGGCTATGACTGGGCACAACAGACAATCGGCTGCTCTGATGCCGCCGTGTTCCGGCTGTCAGC
GCAGGGGCGCCCGGTTCTTTTTGTCAAGACCGACCTGTCCGGTGCCCTGAATGAACTGCAGGACGAGGCA
GCGCGGCTATCGTGGCTGGCCACGACGGGCGTTCCTTGCGCAGCTGTGCTCGACGTTGTCACTGAAGCGG
GAAGGGACTGGCTGCTATTGGGCGAAGTGCCGGGGCAGGATCTCCTGTCATCTCACCTTGCTCCTGCCGA
GAAAGTATCCATCATGGCTGATGCAATGCGGCGGCTGCATACGCTTGATCCGGCTACCTGCCCATTCGAC
CACCAAGCGAAACATCGCATCGAGCGAGCACGTACTCGGATGGAAGCCGGTCTTGTCGATCAGGATGATC
TGGACGAAGAGCATCAGGGGCTCGCGCCAGCCGAACTGTTCGCCAGGCTCAAGGCGCGCATGCCCGACGG
CGAGGATCTCGTCGTGACCCATGGCGATGCCTGCTTGCCGAATATCATGGTGGAAAATGGCCGCTTTTCT
GGATTCATCGACTGTGGCCGGCTGGGTGTGGCGGACCGCTATCAGGACATAGCGTTGGCTACCCGTGATA
TTGCTGAAGAGCTTGGCGGCGAATGGGCTGACCGCTTCCTCGTGCTTTACGGTATCGCCGCTCCCGATTC
GCAGCGCATCGCCTTCTATCGCCTTCTTGACGAGTTCTTCTGAGCGGGACTCTGGGGTTCGAAATGACCG
ACCAAGCGACGCCCAACCTGCCATCACGAGATTTCGATTCCACCGCCGCCTTCTATGAAAGGTTGGGCTT
CGGAATCGTTTTCCGGGACGCCGGCTGGATGATCCTCCAGCGCGGGGATCTCATGCTGGAGTTCTTCGCC
CACCCCAACTTGTTTATTGCAGCTTATAATGGTTACAAATAAAGCAATAGCATCACAAATTTCACAAATA
AAGCATTTTTTTCACTGCATTCTAGTTGTGGTTTGTCCAAACTCATCAATGTATCTTATCATGTCTGTAT
ACCGTCGACCTCTAGCTAGAGCTTGGCGTAATCATGGTCATAGCTGTTTCCTGTGTGAAATTGTTATCCG
CTCACAATTCCACACAACATACGAGCCGGAAGCATAAAGTGTAAAGCCTGGGGTGCCTAATGAGTGAGCT
AACTCACATTAATTGCGTTGCGCTCACTGCCCGCTTTCCAGTCGGGAAACCTGTCGTGCCAGCTGCATTA
ATGAATCGGCCAACGCGCGGGGAGAGGCGGTTTGCGTATTGGGCGCTCTTCCGCTTCCTCGCTCACTGAC
TCGCTGCGCTCGGTCGTTCGGCTGCGGCGAGCGGTATCAGCTCACTCAAAGGCGGTAATACGGTTATCCA
CAGAATCAGGGGATAACGCAGGAAAGAACATGTGAGCAAAAGGCCAGCAAAAGGCCAGGAACCGTAAAAA
GGCCGCGTTGCTGGCGTTTTTCCATAGGCTCCGCCCCCCTGACGAGCATCACAAAAATCGACGCTCAAGT
CAGAGGTGGCGAAACCCGACAGGACTATAAAGATACCAGGCGTTTCCCCCTGGAAGCTCCCTCGTGCGCT
CTCCTGTTCCGACCCTGCCGCTTACCGGATACCTGTCCGCCTTTCTCCCTTCGGGAAGCGTGGCGCTTTC
TCATAGCTCACGCTGTAGGTATCTCAGTTCGGTGTAGGTCGTTCGCTCCAAGCTGGGCTGTGTGCACGAA
CCCCCCGTTCAGCCCGACCGCTGCGCCTTATCCGGTAACTATCGTCTTGAGTCCAACCCGGTAAGACACG
ACTTATCGCCACTGGCAGCAGCCACTGGTAACAGGATTAGCAGAGCGAGGTATGTAGGCGGTGCTACAGA
GTTCTTGAAGTGGTGGCCTAACTACGGCTACACTAGAAGAACAGTATTTGGTATCTGCGCTCTGCTGAAG
CCAGTTACCTTCGGAAAAAGAGTTGGTAGCTCTTGATCCGGCAAACAAACCACCGCTGGTAGCGGTGGTT
TTTTTGTTTGCAAGCAGCAGATTACGCGCAGAAAAAAAGGATCTCAAGAAGATCCTTTGATCTTTTCTAC
GGGGTCTGACGCTCAGTGGAACGAAAACTCACGTTAAGGGATTTTGGTCATGAGATTATCAAAAAGGATC
TTCACCTAGATCCTTTTAAATTAAAAATGAAGTTTTAAATCAATCTAAAGTATATATGAGTAAACTTGGT
CTGACAGTTACCAATGCTTAATCAGTGAGGCACCTATCTCAGCGATCTGTCTATTTCGTTCATCCATAGT
TGCCTGACTCCCCGTCGTGTAGATAACTACGATACGGGAGGGCTTACCATCTGGCCCCAGTGCTGCAATG
ATACCGCGAGACCCACGCTCACCGGCTCCAGATTTATCAGCAATAAACCAGCCAGCCGGAAGGGCCGAGC
GCAGAAGTGGTCCTGCAACTTTATCCGCCTCCATCCAGTCTATTAATTGTTGCCGGGAAGCTAGAGTAAG
TAGTTCGCCAGTTAATAGTTTGCGCAACGTTGTTGCCATTGCTACAGGCATCGTGGTGTCACGCTCGTCG
TTTGGTATGGCTTCATTCAGCTCCGGTTCCCAACGATCAAGGCGAGTTACATGATCCCCCATGTTGTGCA
AAAAAGCGGTTAGCTCCTTCGGTCCTCCGATCGTTGTCAGAAGTAAGTTGGCCGCAGTGTTATCACTCAT
GGTTATGGCAGCACTGCATAATTCTCTTACTGTCATGCCATCCGTAAGATGCTTTTCTGTGACTGGTGAG
TACTCAACCAAGTCATTCTGAGAATAGTGTATGCGGCGACCGAGTTGCTCTTGCCCGGCGTCAATACGGG
ATAATACCGCGCCACATAGCAGAACTTTAAAAGTGCTCATCATTGGAAAACGTTCTTCGGGGCGAAAACT
CTCAAGGATCTTACCGCTGTTGAGATCCAGTTCGATGTAACCCACTCGTGCACCCAACTGATCTTCAGCA
TCTTTTACTTTCACCAGCGTTTCTGGGTGAGCAAAAACAGGAAGGCAAAATGCCGCAAAAAAGGGAATAA
GGGCGACACGGAAATGTTGAATACTCATACTCTTCCTTTTTCAATATTATTGAAGCATTTATCAGGGTTA
TTGTCTCATGAGCGGATACATATTTGAATGTATTTAGAAAAATAAACAAATAGGGGTTCCGCGCACATTT
CCCCGAAAAGTGCCACCTGACGTC
Features (pLannotate 1.2.2; 21 found; start..end, strand, type, name):
     28..80      -  misc_feature   bom (fragment): basis of mobility region from pBR322
    235..614     +  enhancer       CMV enhancer: human cytomegalovirus immediate early enhancer
    615..818     +  promoter       CMV promoter: human cytomegalovirus (CMV) immediate early promoter
    814..847     +  LTR            5' LTR (truncated) (fragment): truncated 5' long terminal repeat (LTR) from HIV-1
    863..881     +  promoter       T7 promoter: promoter for bacteriophage T7 RNA polymerase
    932..1015    +  CDS            Ikzf1 (fragment): IKZF1_MOUSE - Also known as Ikaros, Lyf1, Zfpn1a1, Znfn1a1. Experimental evidence at protein level: Swiss-Prot protein existence level 1. Transcription regulator of hematopoietic cell differentiation. Binds gamma-satellite DNA. Binds with higher affinity to gamma satellite A. Plays a role in the development of lymphocytes, B- and T-cells. Binds and activates the enhancer (delta-A element) of the CD3-delta gene. Repressor of the TDT (terminal deoxynucleotidyltransferase) gene during thymocyte differentiation. Regulates transcription through association with both HDAC-dependent and HDAC-independ
   1067..1783    +  CDS            EGFP: EGFP is a basic (constitutively fluorescent) green fluorescent protein published in 1996, derived from Aequorea victoria. It is reported to be a rapidly-maturing weak dimer with moderate acid sensitivity.
   2022..2246    +  polyA_signal   bGH poly(A) signal: bovine growth hormone polyadenylation signal
   2250..2271    +  promoter       SV40 promoter (fragment): SV40 enhancer and early promoter
   2292..2720    +  rep_origin     f1 ori (sequence partly withheld): f1 bacteriophage origin of replication; arrow indicates direction of (+) strand synthesis
   2734..3063    +  promoter       SV40 promoter: SV40 enhancer and early promoter
   3130..3921    +  CDS            neo: KKA2_KLEPN - Also known as kan, nptII. Experimental evidence at protein level: Swiss-Prot protein existence level 1. Resistance to kanamycin, neomycin, paromomycin, ribostamycin, butirosin and gentamicin B. From Klebsiella pneumoniae.
   3945..4103    +  CDS            ble (fragment): BLE_KLEPN - Experimental evidence at protein level: Swiss-Prot protein existence level 1. Binding protein with a strong affinity to the bleomycin family of antibiotics. Binds to CL990; an antimitotic-antibiotic compound. From Klebsiella pneumoniae.
   4098..4219    +  polyA_signal   SV40 poly(A) signal: SV40 polyadenylation signal
   4292..4308    -  protein_bind   lac operator: The lac repressor binds to the lac operator to inhibit transcription in E. coli. This inhibition can be relieved by adding lactose or isopropyl-β-D-thiogalactopyranoside (IPTG). lac repressor encoded by lacI
   4316..4346    -  promoter       lac promoter: promoter for the E. coli lac operon
   4361..4382    -  protein_bind   CAP binding site: CAP binding activates transcription in the presence of cAMP. E. coli catabolite activator protein
   4395..4487    -  CDS            lacI (fragment): lac repressor; lacI; The lac repressor binds to the lac operator to inhibit transcription in E. coli. This inhibition can be relieved by adding lactose or isopropyl-β-D-thiogalactopyranoside (IPTG).
   4670..5258    -  rep_origin     ori: high-copy-number ColE1/pMB1/pBR322/pUC origin of replication
   5429..6289    -  CDS            AmpR: β-lactamase; bla; confers resistance to ampicillin, carbenicillin, and related antibiotics
   6290..6394    -  promoter       AmpR promoter: bla
