[The description below was written by a language model from this plasmid's Addgene catalogue record and pLannotate feature annotations shown in this document.]
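Description:
ZIF-eGFP-HoTag6 is a mammalian expression plasmid built on the pcDNA3.1 backbone and catalogued as "part B" of SparkDrop, a chemogenetic tool for probing the roles of protein phase separation. It is maintained in E. coli through a high-copy ColE1/pUC-type origin and selected with ampicillin via the β-lactamase gene and its native promoter. An f1 origin is also present. For mammalian cells, the backbone carries an SV40 early promoter driving the neomycin/kanamycin phosphotransferase gene, followed by an SV40 polyadenylation signal, which in principle allows G418 selection of stable transfectants.

The payload is a single fusion open reading frame under the human CMV immediate-early enhancer and promoter, terminated by the bGH polyadenylation signal. A T7 promoter sits just upstream of the coding region. The annotation detects a short segment at the start of the insert matching mouse Ikaros (Ikzf1), a zinc-finger protein, which presumably corresponds to the "ZIF" element in the name. This is followed by a complete EGFP coding sequence. The stretch between EGFP and the poly(A) signal is unannotated and, judging from the construct name, would hold HoTag6, though the feature table does not identify it and the record does not define either ZIF or HoTag6. The small fragments called as HIV-1 LTR, ble, lacI and bom appear to be incidental backbone matches rather than functional parts.

The record supports use as one half of a two-component system, co-expressed with a partner plasmid, with EGFP giving a fluorescent readout of the fusion protein's distribution in cells. The partner component and the triggering compound are not described here.
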