Addgene plasmid #208745: ZIF-eGFP-HoTag6
Purpose: part B of SparkDrop
Depositing lab: Xiaokun Shu. Depositing organization: University of California, San Francisco (UCSF). Publication: Chemogenetic Minitool for Dissecting the Roles of Protein Phase Separation. Chung CI, Yang J, Shu X. ACS Cent Sci. 2023 Jul 7;9(7):1466-1479. doi: 10.1021/acscentsci.3c00251. eCollection 2023 Jul 26. PubMed 37521779.
Backbone
  Vector backbone: pcDNA3.1
  Vector type: Mammalian Expression
Growth in bacteria
  Bacterial resistance: Ampicillin, 100 μg/mL
  Growth temperature: 37°C
  Growth strain: DH5alpha
  Copy number: High Copy
Gene/Insert
  Gene/Insert name: ZIF-eGFP-HoTag6
Terms and licenses: Academic/Nonprofit Terms; Industry Terms: Not Available to Industry
How to cite: ZIF-eGFP-HoTag6 was a gift from Xiaokun Shu (Addgene plasmid # 208745 ; http://n2t.net/addgene:208745 ; RRID:Addgene_208745)
